>Addgene plasmid #71003 | pFOSGE_COF3H09 | depositor partial sequence | sequence record 126945 | insert
ATGGCCACGAACTGCGACTTCATCGGGCAGCCAGTGAAACAGCAGCCGTTGGCCAATGCACCAGTCATGG
GCGTCCAGGAGGATAAGGCACAGGAGCCCAAGGAGTTGCCGTATGAGCCGGCGAAGCAGCCAGACGGCCA
ACCATACCAGCATTTCGCTGGCGAGGATAGCTTCGAATGCGCCTTCGAGTCGACCATGGACGACCTGGAG
CAGGGTGTCCTGGATGGTTACGAGTCGGACTCGGAGGCGAGTGCCAACGACCAGATCACTGATTCCGCCT
CCTCTGGCAGCCTGGGCCAATTGGCCCAGCAGCAGCAGCGCGAGGAGCGATTGAGGGGCTTGCCGGGTCC
ACTTCATGGCCAGCATATCGATTCCGAGATGCTCAAGTGCATGCCGCGATCGAACTCCTTCGACTTTCAC
AGCAGCAGTGGCAGCAGCTCGGATGACGAGGATGATCCGGATGATGACGACGACGATCAAGTTCACCGCA
GCCTGGGGCTCAGCCTCAGCGGGAAGTTTGTCAAGGTCGATCTCTATTCGGGTCACCAGAGACCCGGCTA
TCTGTTACCTCCCTACATCGAACGACGCCGATTGTCGCAGTGCAAGGAGGAGGATGACGAAGATGAGGGC
GACAGGACGCAGCTGGGCGGAGGCTCATCATCCACGGGAGAGTCAACCAAATCCGAAAAAGCTTCGAAGG
CGCCACCAAGGCCACCCACGCCACAGGATGAGGCCTCCAAGGAGAAGTTTAAGGATCTGGAGCGTCTGCG
GCAGCAGTTTATGCACAAGATCGATAGGATCAATACGCGAAATATCGAGGAGAGTGAGTCACCGCCGCCA
CCACCTCCTCCGCCGCCTCCCATACCAGCCACGATTCTACCAAAGGCGCTAAAGGCGCTACTGCACACCC
AGGAACCAGTGGCGCCTCCTTCCCGTCCATCTCCAGTTGGCCCACCAAGTCCTGCACCCACTTCCAGCGT
TATTGTGGCAAAGGAAACACCGGTTCCTGTAACACCGGAGCCCGTTTCCCCGCTGCCGCTGCCCACGGAG
CCGCCGCTGATTATCAAGGGCAAATTTAAGGTGACACTCGCCCAGGAGACACCCGAACTGCGAGTCGAGG
CCCAGAAACTGAGCAAACTGAATGCCAGCTCGAATGCCCACACCATCAGCTTTCCCTCCAGCTTCGGAGG
CTACTCCTCGGTGCAGGGACTGTTCTCCCAGCGATATGGTTCAAATCGGTTTCCCACCGCCGCTCCCCAC
ATGTCCAAGCAGTTCTTCGAGCCATCGCTGGTGGAGATTCGCACGCCGGCCCAGAGCAACGTGGCGCTGA
GTACAACTGGGCTGGCCAATAGCAATCACCAAAGCCTCACTTGTGATACAAATAGTTTAGCCAACAAGCC
GCGCACGCCCAGCGAACGGGAGCTGGACGAGATCTGGATACGGTGGCAGGACGGTGGATTGAGTGGCACT
ACTGCACCAGGCGCACCGGGTGCTCCACTTCCTCTCCTCCAGCAGCAGCAGCAGCAGCAGCAGAGACCCG
TCTCCCTGGGTGGGGCGTCCACCATGCCCCGTTTGCTGAGGAGCGAGAGCAGTGCCTCCACCACAAGTCC
ATCCCGGCAGCTCACCAACTCGGGATCCGTCTCCGTTTCCGTGTCCGATGATGAGCAGGATGGCAGCCTC
GGAGGAGCCGGCCGGATGCCAGGATCACGACCCTCCAGCGCTCCCGCAGAGCCAAATGCCAAGGCGGCCA
AGAAGGCCTACAAGAAGATGGAAAAGGAGCAGCGTCGCCAGGAGAAGGAGCAGTCGCGACGGGAAAAGGA
GGCCCGCAAGCTGGAGCGCGAGACGGCGAGAAGGAACGAACGCGAGGCGGCCAAGCTGGAGAAGATCAAC
AGGCACAGCGAGAAGATCTCACGCAGCACGGAGCGAATGGCCATGGCGGGCGTGGGATCGCGGTCCGGTT
CGCTGGAGCGGAGGCGAAGCGGCGAGGACTCGCCCGTGCTCAATCAGTCAACGGTGCACGGTATAGCGTC
ACCCAACCGAAGGCCAACGATATTCGACGTTTTCCGACCGCGTGCGAAATCCGATGCGAAGCGGCAGAAG
GAGAAGCATCTGCTGGATCCCTCCTCCGCCGACAGCAGCGCCACCAGCAGCACATACTCCGTTTCCGGCG
GCACAGGCCCGGCCACGAGCTCGGCAGCAGGTGGAGCAGGAGGAGCGGCGGCAGCAGCAGGACAGGGCGC
GGCGGGAGGAGCCGGTGGCCTTATGAACTCCATGAAGGTGGCCATGCAGAACTTTAGCCATCGCCAGCAT
CCCGCCGTGACGATAACGAGCGCCGACGGCACGCAATCAACGGCAAAGAGCAAGTACAAAGACGGCAGTG
CCCATCCGCATCAAGGCAGCGACGCGCAGTATTACCACACGGTGACGGCGGTGCGTCCAAACTCTTCCCA
ACGGTCGCCGATGACCAAGGTCATGGATCTGTTCCGGCATCGATCCAGCTCGGTTGTCAGCGAAGCCGAC
AAACGCAAAGCGCGCGCGGCGGCGCATCAGCAACAGTTGGCTGTGCAAAGTGCTCACATGCGTCGTGCCT
CCGCGGATTTGGAGAAACGTCGTGCATCAGTTGGTGCCGCAGGTCGAGGACTGCGAGGGGATGGTACTTT
GGATCCACACCATGCAGCCATCCTCTTCAGAGACTCACGAGGGTTGCCTGTCGCTGATCCGTTCCTAGAG
AAAGTAAATCTATCAGATCTGGAAGAGGACGACTCACAGATCTTCGTGAAGTTCTTTCGTTTTCACAAGT
GCTATGATCTGATACCCACCTCCGCCAAGTTGGTTGTCTTCGACACCCAGCTTCTTGTAAAGAAGGCCTT
CTACGCCCTCGTCTACAACGGTGTGCGAGCGGCACCGCTCTGGGATTCGGAGAAGCAACAGTTCGTGGGC
ATGCTAACCATCACGGACTTTATCAAGATCCTGCAAATGTATTACAAATCGCCAAATGCGTCCATGGAGC
AGCTGGAAGAGCACAAACTGGACGCGTGGCGGAGCGTGCTGCACAACCAGGTGATGCCGTTGGTCAGCAT
CGGACCGGATGCGTCCCTCTACGATGCCATCAAAATTCTCATCCACAGCCGCATACATCGCCTGCCCGTC
ATCGATCCGGCGACCGGCAATGTCCTCTACATCCTGACACATAAACGCATACTTAGGTTCCTTTTCCTAT
ACATTAATGAATTACCAAAGCCCGCGTACATGCAAAAAAGTTTGCGCGAACTGAAGATTGGCACCTATAA
CAACATCGAGACCGCCGACGAGACGACGAGCATCATCACGGCGCTCAAGAAATTTGTGGAGCGACGAGTC
TCAGCCCTGCCACTAGTGGATTCCGATGGTCGCCTCGTTGACATTTACGCAAAGTTTGATGTGATTAATC
TCGCCGCCGAGAAAACCTACAACGATCTCGATGTTTCGCTGCGCAAAGCCAACGAGCACCGGAACGAGTG
GTTCGAGGGCGTGCAGAAGTGCAATCTGGACGAATCGCTCTACACGATCATGGAACGAATCGTCCGCGCC
GAAGTACATCGACTGGTGGTGGTCGACGAGAATCGCAAAGTGATCGGCATTATCTCGCTGTCCGATATAC
TGCTCTACCTCGTCCTGCGACCAAGCGGTGAAGGCGTCGGTGGCTCGGAGAGCTCATTGCGTGCGTCCGA
TCCCGTTCTGCTGCGCAAAGTGGCTGAGGTTGAAATACCAGCGACAGCCGCAGCGGCGACGACAACAACC
CCGCCTCGCAGTCCATCGGCCGGATCCGGCAATCGCAGCCTGATCGAGGACATACCCGAAGAGGAGACGG
CGCCGGCGAGGAGCGACGATGCCGACAGTGATAACAATAAGTCCGCCAGTGAGGATAAAGCCAACAATAA
CCAGCACGACCAGACGACGACGGCTGCGACAGCTAATGGTGATAGCAACAACAGCCCCGTAGAAGTGTCC
TTTGCCGATGAGGCGCAGGAAGAAGAAGCTGCCGACCAGGTCGAGCGCAGCAATTGTGATGATGATGACC
AGCCAGCGTTAGCGGAGATTGAGCGCAAGAATGCATCGATGGACGACGACGAGGACGATGGGATGAGCAG
CGCCGTGTCCGCTGCCTCCGCTTTGGGCCAGTCACTAACGCCCGCGGCGCAAGAAATGGCGTTGGTTAGT
GAA
