>Addgene plasmid #71003 | pFOSGE_COF3H09 | addgene partial sequence | sequence record 131600 | M13-F20 5'-TGTAAAACGACGGCCAGT-3'
ATTTTGACTGATAGTGACCTGTTCGTTGCAACAAATTGATGAGCAATGCTTTTTTATAATGCCAACTTTG
TACAAAAAAGCAGGCTTCATGGCCACGAACTGCGACTTCATCGGGCAGCCAGTGAAACAGCAGCCGTTGG
CCAATGCACCAGTCATGGGCGTCCAGGAGGATAAGGCACAGGAGCCCAAGGAGTTGCCGTATGAGCCGGC
GAAGCAGCCAGACGGCCAACCATACCAGCATTTCGCTGGCGAGGATAGCTTCGAATGCGCCTTCGAGTCG
ACCATGGACGACCTGGAGCAGGGTGTCCTGGATGGTTACGAGTCGGACTCGGAGGCGAGTGCCAACGACC
AGATCACTGATTCCGCCTCCTCTGGCAGCCTGGGCCAATTGGCCCAGCAGCAGCAGCGCGAGGAGCGATT
GAGGGGCTTGCCGGGTCCACTTCATGGCCAGCATATCGATTCCGAGATGCTCAAGTGCATGCCGCGATCG
AACTCCTTCGACTTTCACAGCAGCAGTGGCAGCAGCTCGGATGACGAGGATGATCCGGATGATGACGACG
ACGATCAAGTTCACCGCAGCCTGGGGCTCAGCCTCAGCGGGAAGTTTGTCAAGGTCGATCTCTATTCGGG
TCACCAGAGACCCGGCTATCTGTTACCTCCCTACATCGAACGACGCCGATTGTCGCAGTGCAAGGAGGAG
GATGACGAAGATGAGGGCGACAGGACGCAGCTGGGCGGAGGCTCATCATCCACGGGAGAGTCAACCAAAT
CCGAAA
