>Addgene plasmid #71003 | pFOSGE_COF3H09 | addgene partial sequence | sequence record 131603 | M13-Rev 5'-CAGGAAACAGCTATGACC-3'
ATTTTATTTTGACTGATAGTGACCTGTTCGTTGCAACAAATTGATAAGCAATGCTTTCTTATAATGCCAA
CTTTGTACAAGAAAGCTGGGTCTTCACTAACCAACGCCATTTCTTGCGCCGCGGGCGTTAGTGACTGGCC
CAAAGCGGAGGCAGCGGACACGGCGCTGCTCATCCCATCGTCCTCGTCGTCGTCCATCGATGCATTCTTG
CGCTCAATCTCCGCTAACGCTGGCTGGTCATCATCATCACAATTGCTGCGCTCGACCTGGTCGGCAGCTT
CTTCTTCCTGCGCCTCATCGGCAAAGGACACTTCTACGGGGCTGTTGTTGCTATCACCATTAGCTGTCGC
AGCCGTCGTCGTCTGGTCGTGCTGGTTATTGTTGGCTTTATCCTCACTGGCGGACTTATTGTTATCACTG
TCGGCATCGTCGCTCCTCGCCGGCGCCGTCTCCTCTTCGGGTATGTCCTCGATCAGGCTGCGATTGCCGG
ATCCGGCCGATGGACTGCGAGGCGGGGTTGTTGTCGTCGCCGCTGCGGCTGTCGCTGGTATTTCAACCTC
AGCCACTTTGCGCAGCAGAACGGGATCGGACGCACGCAATGAGCTCTCCGAGCCACCGACGCCTTCACCG
CTTGGTCGCAGGACGAGGTAGAGCAGTATATCGGACAGCGAGATAATGCCGATCACTTTGCGATTCTCGT
CGACCACCACCAGTCGATGTACTTCGGCGCGGACGATTCGTTCCATGATCGTGTAGAGCGATTCGTCCAG
