[The description below was written by a language model from this plasmid's Addgene catalogue record.]
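Description:
pFOSGE_COF3H09 is a Gateway entry clone built on the Invitrogen pDONR221 backbone and carrying the Drosophila melanogaster gene SNF4Agamma (CG17299, transcript FBtr0084020), which encodes the gamma regulatory subunit of AMP-activated protein kinase. The insert is recorded as about 4.2 kb and was introduced by Gateway cloning. In a pDONR221-derived entry clone, the BP recombination reaction normally replaces the donor vector's counter-selection cassette with the gene of interest and leaves it flanked by attL sites. No feature table accompanies this record, so the exact junctions, the presence or absence of a stop codon, and any added tags cannot be confirmed. The plasmid is maintained in E. coli as a high-copy plasmid under kanamycin selection, and the insert can be sequenced from the flanking M13 forward and reverse primer sites.

As an entry vector, the construct carries no promoter intended to drive expression of the insert in fly or other eukaryotic cells, and none is recorded. It serves instead as a shuttle from which the SNF4Agamma sequence can be moved by LR recombination into any compatible destination vector, which then supplies the promoter, fusion tags or DNA-binding domains needed for a given experiment. The associated publication concerns a systematic study of transcriptional regulators and their context-dependent regulatory functions, which suggests that this clone belongs to a larger collection of fly open reading frames assembled for such functional assays. The record itself states the purpose only as a Gateway entry clone.
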