Addgene plasmid #71003: pFOSGE_COF3H09
Purpose: Gateway entry clone
Depositing lab: Alexander Stark. Depositing organization: Research Institute of Molecular Pathology (IMP). Publication: Transcriptional regulators form diverse groups with context-dependent regulatory functions. Stampfel G, Kazmar T, Frank O, Wienerroither S, Reiter F, Stark A. Nature. 2015 Nov 9. doi: 10.1038/nature15545. PubMed 26550828.
Backbone
  Vector backbone: pDONR221
  Backbone manufacturer: Invitrogen
  Backbone size w/o insert (bp): 4762
  Vector type: Gateway entry vector
Growth in bacteria
  Bacterial resistance: Kanamycin, 50 μg/mL
  Growth temperature: 37°C
  Growth strain: DH5alpha
  Copy number: High Copy
Gene/Insert
  Gene/Insert name: SNF4Agamma (alt names: FBgn0025803; CG17299, FBtr0084020)
  Species: D. melanogaster (fly)
  Insert size (bp): 4203
  Entrez Gene: SNF4Agamma (a.k.a. Dmel_CG17299, 0050/42, 0127/19, AMPK, AMPK&ggr, AMPK-&ggr, AMPKgamma, AMPgamma, CG17299, CG5806, Dmel\CG17299, EP3015b, FBgn0025803, SNF4, SNF4A, SNF4A-gamma, SNF4Ag, SNF4a, SNF4gamma, Snfg, Snfgamma, anon-WO0118547.338, anon-WO0118547.575, anon-WO0257455.21, l(3)S005042, l(3)S012719, loe, loeI, snf4)
  Cloning method: Gateway Cloning
  Sequencing primers: 5′ M13-F20; 3′ M13R
Terms and licenses: Academic/Nonprofit Terms; Industry Terms: Not Available to Industry
How to cite: pFOSGE_COF3H09 was a gift from Alexander Stark (Addgene plasmid # 71003 ; http://n2t.net/addgene:71003 ; RRID:Addgene_71003)
